Addgene plasmid #16376: pcDNA3-DM-RING
Depositing lab: Wafik El-Deiry. Depositing organization: University of Pennsylvania. Publication: Identification and characterization of the cytoplasmic protein TRAF4 as a p53-regulated proapoptotic gene. Sax JK, El-Deiry WS. J Biol Chem. 2003 Sep 19. 278(38):36435-44. 10.1074/jbc.M303191200 PubMed 12788948.
Backbone
  Vector backbone: pcDNA3
  Backbone manufacturer: Invitrogen
  Backbone size w/o insert (bp): 5446
  Vector type: Mammalian Expression
Growth in bacteria
  Bacterial resistance: Ampicillin, 100 μg/mL
  Growth temperature: 37°C
  Growth strain: DH5alpha
  Copy number: High Copy
Gene/Insert
  Gene/Insert name: TRAF4
  Species: H. sapiens (human)
  Mutation: RING domain deletion mutant
  Entrez Gene: TRAF4 (a.k.a. CART1, MLN62, RNF83)
  Cloning method: Restriction Enzyme
  Sequencing primers: 5′ na
Terms and licenses: Academic/Nonprofit Terms; Industry Terms: Not Available to Industry
How to cite: pcDNA3-DM-RING was a gift from Wafik El-Deiry (Addgene plasmid # 16376 ; http://n2t.net/addgene:16376 ; RRID:Addgene_16376)
