[The description below was written by a language model from this plasmid's Addgene catalogue record.]
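Description:
pcDNA3-DM-RING is a mammalian expression plasmid built on the Invitrogen pcDNA3 backbone (about 5.4 kb without insert) and carrying a deletion mutant of human TRAF4 (also known as CART1, MLN62 or RNF83) that lacks the RING domain. The insert was introduced by restriction enzyme cloning. The record does not give the insert size, the exact boundaries of the deletion, the cloning sites, or any epitope tag. The plasmid is maintained in E. coli as a high-copy, ampicillin-selected construct.

No feature table accompanies this entry, so the regulatory elements are not itemised. As a standard vector, pcDNA3 generally drives the inserted coding sequence from the CMV immediate-early promoter with a bovine growth hormone polyadenylation signal. It also normally carries an SV40-driven neomycin resistance cassette that permits G418 selection of stable mammalian transfectants, along with a bacterial origin and an f1 origin. These features are inferred from the backbone name and are not confirmed for this specific clone.

TRAF4 is a member of the TNF receptor-associated factor family, whose N-terminal RING finger is a zinc-binding motif often linked to ubiquitin ligase activity and signalling function. The associated study characterised TRAF4 as a cytoplasmic, p53-regulated proapoptotic gene. A RING-deleted version is therefore suited to domain-mapping experiments, in which it is expressed in transfected mammalian cells alongside wild-type TRAF4 or other deletion mutants to test whether the RING domain is needed for the protein's localisation or its effects on cell growth and apoptosis.
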