>Addgene plasmid #16376 | pcDNA3-DM-RING | addgene partial sequence | sequence record 22740 | CMV-F 5'-CGCAAATGGGCGGTAGGCGTG-3'
GCAGAGCTCTCTGGCTACTAGAGAACCCACTGCTTACTGGCTTATCGAAATTAATACGACTCACTATAGG
GAGACCCAAGCTTGGTACCGAGCTCGGATCCCCACCATGCAGCTTCCTCTGGACTATGCCAAGATCTACC
CAGACCCGGAGCTGGAAGTACAAGTATTGGGCCTGCCTATCCGCTGCATCCACAGTGAGGAGGGCTGCCG
CTGGAGTGGGCCACTACGTCATCTACAGGGCCACCTGAATACCTGCAGCTTCAATGTCATTCCCTGCCCT
AATCGCTGCCCCATGAAGCTGAGCCGCCGTGATCTACCTGCACACTTGCAGCATGACTGCCCCAAGCGGC
GCCTCAAGTGCGAGTTTTGTGGCTGTGACTTCAGTGGGGAGGCCTATGAGAGCCATGAGGGTATGTGCCC
CCAGGAGAGTGTCTACTGTGAGAATAAGTGTGGTGCCCGCATGATGCGGCGGCTGCTGGCCCAGCATGCC
ACCTCTGAGTGCCCCAAGCGCACTCAGCCCTGCACCTACTGACTAAAGGAGTTTGTCTTTGACACCATCC
AGAGCCACCAGTACCAGTGCCCAAGGCTGCCTGTTGCCTGCCCAACCAATGGTGGTGTGGGCACTGTGGC
TCGGGAGGACCTGCCAGGCCATCTGAAGGACAGCTGTAACACCGCCCTGGTGCTCTGCCCATTCAAAGAC
TCCGGCTGCAAGCACAGGTGCCCTAAGCTGGCATGGCACGGCATGTGGAAGGAGAGTGTGAAGCACATCT
GGCCATGATGTGTGCCCTGGTGAGCCGGCACGG
